>Addgene plasmid #144346 | TFORF2642 | addgene full sequence | sequence record 391496 | Addgene NGS Result
TTAATGTAGTCTTATGCAATACTCTTGTAGTCTTGCAACATGGTAACGATGAGTTAGCAACATGCCTTAC
AAGGAGAGAAAAAGCACCGTGCATGCCGATTGGTGGAAGTAAGGTGGTACGATCGTGCCTTATTAGGAAG
GCAACAGACGGGTCTGACATGGATTGGACGAACCACTGAATTGCCGCATTGCAGAGATATTGTATTTAAG
TGCCTAGCTCGATACATAAACGGGTCTCTCTGGTTAGACCAGATCTGAGCCTGGGAGCTCTCTGGCTAAC
TAGGGAACCCACTGCTTAAGCCTCAATAAAGCTTGCCTTGAGTGCTTCAAGTAGTGTGTGCCCGTCTGTT
GTGTGACTCTGGTAACTAGAGATCCCTCAGACCCTTTTAGTCAGTGTGGAAAATCTCTAGCAGTGGCGCC
CGAACAGGGACTTGAAAGCGAAAGGGAAACCAGAGGAGCTCTCTCGACGCAGGACTCGGCTTGCTGAAGC
GCGCACGGCAAGAGGCGAGGGGCGGCGACTGGTGAGTACGCCAAAAATTTTGACTAGCGGAGGCTAGAAG
GAGAGAGATGGGTGCGAGAGCGTCAGTATTAAGCGGGGGAGAATTAGATCGCGATGGGAAAAAATTCGGT
TAAGGCCAGGGGGAAAGAAAAAATATAAATTAAAACATATAGTATGGGCAAGCAGGGAGCTAGAACGATT
CGCAGTTAATCCTGGCCTGTTAGAAACATCAGAAGGCTGTAGACAAATACTGGGACAGCTACAACCATCC
CTTCAGACAGGATCAGAAGAACTTAGATCATTATATAATACAGTAGCAACCCTCTATTGTGTGCATCAAA
GGATAGAGATAAAAGACACCAAGGAAGCTTTAGACAAGATAGAGGAAGAGCAAAACAAAAGTAAGACCAC
CGCACAGCAAGCGGCCGCTGATCTTCAGACCTGGAGGAGGAGATATGAGGGACAATTGGAGAAGTGAATT
ATATAAATATAAAGTAGTAAAAATTGAACCATTAGGAGTAGCACCCACCAAGGCAAAGAGAAGAGTGGTG
CAGAGAGAAAAAAGAGCAGTGGGAATAGGAGCTTTGTTCCTTGGGTTCTTGGGAGCAGCAGGAAGCACTA
TGGGCGCAGCGTCAATGACGCTGACGGTACAGGCCAGACAATTATTGTCTGGTATAGTGCAGCAGCAGAA
CAATTTGCTGAGGGCTATTGAGGCGCAACAGCATCTGTTGCAACTCACAGTCTGGGGCATCAAGCAGCTC
CAGGCAAGAATCCTGGCTGTGGAAAGATACCTAAAGGATCAACAGCTCCTGGGGATTTGGGGTTGCTCTG
GAAAACTCATTTGCACCACTGCTGTGCCTTGGAATGCTAGTTGGAGTAATAAATCTCTGGAACAGATTTG
GAATCACACGACCTGGATGGAGTGGGACAGAGAAATTAACAATTACACAAGCTTAATACACTCCTTAATT
GAAGAATCGCAAAACCAGCAAGAAAAGAATGAACAAGAATTATTGGAATTAGATAAATGGGCAAGTTTGT
GGAATTGGTTTAACATAACAAATTGGCTGTGGTATATAAAATTATTCATAATGATAGTAGGAGGCTTGGT
AGGTTTAAGAATAGTTTTTGCTGTACTTTCTATAGTGAATAGAGTTAGGCAGGGATATTCACCATTATCG
TTTCAGACCCACCTCCCAACCCCGAGGGGACCCATGCATTGCATCTCAATTAGTCAGCAACCAGGTGTGG
AAAGTCCCCAGGCTCCCCAGCAGGCAGAAGTATGCAAAGCATGCGTCTCAATTAGTCAGCAACCATAGTC
CCGCCCCTAACTCCGCCCATCCCGCCCCTAACTCCGCCCAGTTCCGCCCATTCTCCGCCCCATGGCTGAC
TAATTTTTTTTATTTATGCAGAGGCCGAGGCCGCCTCGGCCTCTGAGCTATTCCAGAAGTAGTGAGGAGG
CTTTTTTGGAGGCCTAGGCTTTTGCAAAAAGCTTTCTAGAGGTACCACCGGAGCTTACCATGACCGAGTA
CAAGCCCACGGTGCGCCTCGCCACCCGCGACGACGTCCCCAGGGCCGTACGCACCCTCGCCGCCGCGTTC
GCCGACTACCCCGCCACGCGCCACACCGTCGATCCGGACCGCCACATCGAGCGGGTCACCGAGCTGCAAG
AACTCTTCCTCACGCGCGTCGGGCTCGACATCGGCAAGGTGTGGGTCGCGGACGACGGCGCCGCCGTGGC
GGTCTGGACCACGCCGGAGAGCGTCGAAGCGGGGGCGGTGTTCGCCGAGATCGGCCCGCGCATGGCCGAG
TTGAGCGGTTCCCGGCTGGCCGCGCAGCAACAGATGGAAGGCCTCCTGGCGCCGCACCGGCCCAAGGAGC
CCGCGTGGTTCCTGGCCACCGTCGGCGTCTCGCCCGACCACCAGGGCAAGGGTCTGGGCAGCGCCGTCGT
GCTCCCCGGAGTGGAGGCGGCCGAGCGCGCCGGGGTGCCCGCCTTCCTGGAGACCTCCGCGCCCCGCAAC
CTCCCCTTCTACGAGCGGCTCGGCTTCACCGTCACCGCCGACGTCGAGGTGCCCGAAGGACCGCGCACCT
GGTGCATGACCCGCAAGCCCGGTGCCAGTTAACGAATTCTAGATCTTGAGACAAATGGCAGTATTCATCC
ACAATTTTAAAAGAAAAGGGGGGATTGGGGGGTACAGTGCAGGGGAAAGAATAGTAGACATAATAGCAAC
AGACATACAAACTAAAGAATTACAAAAACAAATTACAAAAATTCAAAATTTTCGGGTTTATTACAGGGAC
AGCAGAGATCCACTTTGGCGCCGGCTCGAGGCCTGCAGGTGCAAAGATGGATAAAGTTTTAAACAGAGAG
GAATCTTTGCAGCTAATGGACCTTCTAGGTCTTGAAAGGAGTGGGAATTGGCTCCGGTGCCCGTCAGTGG
GCAGAGCGCACATCGCCCACAGTCCCCGAGAAGTTGGGGGGAGGGGTCGGCAATTGAACCGGTGCCTAGA
GAAGGTGGCGCGGGGTAAACTGGGAAAGTGATGTCGTGTACTGGCTCCGCCTTTTTCCCGAGGGTGGGGG
AGAACCGTATATAAGTGCAGTAGTCGCCGTGAACGTTCTTTTTCGCAACGGGTTTGCCGCCAGAACACAG
GTAAGTGCCGTGTGTGGTTCCCGCGGGCCTGGCCTCTTTACGGGTTATGGCCCTTGCGTGCCTTGAATTA
CTTCCACCTGGCTGCAGTACGTGATTCTTGATCCCGAGCTTCGGGTTGGAAGTGGGTGGGAGAGTTCGAG
GCCTTGCGCTTAAGGAGCCCCTTCGCCTCGTGCTTGAGTTGAGGCCTGGCCTGGGCGCTGGGGCCGCCGC
GTGCGAATCTGGTGGCACCTTCGCGCCTGTCTCGCTGCTTTCGATAAGTCTCTAGCCATTTAAAATTTTT
GATGACCTGCTGCGACGCTTTTTTTCTGGCAAGATAGTCTTGTAAATGCGGGCCAAGATCTGCACACTGG
TATTTCGGTTTTTGGGGCCGCGGGCGGCGACGGGGCCCGTGCGTCCCAGCGCACATGTTCGGCGAGGCGG
GGCCTGCGAGCGCGGCCACCGAGAATCGGACGGGGGTAGTCTCAAGCTGGCCGGCCTGCTCTGGTGCCTG
GCCTCGCGCCGCCGTGTATCGCCCCGCCCTGGGCGGCAAGGCTGGCCCGGTCGGCACCAGTTGCGTGAGC
GGAAAGATGGCCGCTTCCCGGCCCTGCTGCAGGGAGCTCAAAATGGAGGACGCGGCGCTCGGGAGAGCGG
GCGGGTGAGTCACCCACACAAAGGAAAAGGGCCTTTCCGTCCTCAGCCGTCGCTTCATGTGACTCCACGG
AGTACCGGGCGCCGTCCAGGCACCTCGATTAGTTCTCGAGCTTTTGGAGTACGTCGTCTTTAGGTTGGGG
GGAGGGGTTTTATGCGATGGAGTTTCCCCACACTGAGTGGGTGGAGACTGAAGTTAGGCCAGCTTGGCAC
TTGATGTAATTCTCCTTGGAATTTGCCCTTTTTGAGTTTGGATCTTGGTTCATTCTCAAGCCTCAGACAG
TGGTTCAAAGTTTTTTTCTTCCATTTCAGGTGTCGTGAGGCTAGCACCGCCACCATGACCACGCTGGCCG
GCGCTGTGCCCAGGATGATGCGGCCGGGCCCGGGGCAGAACTACCCGCGTAGCGGGTTCCCGCTGGAAGT
GTCCACTCCCCTCGGCCAGGGCCGCGTCAACCAGCTCGGCGGTGTTTTTATCAACGGCAGGCCGCTGCCC
AACCACATCCGCCACAAGATCGTGGAGATGGCCCACCACGGCATCCGGCCCTGCGTCATCTCGCGCCAGC
TGCGCGTGTCCCACGGCTGCGTCTCCAAGATCCTGTGCAGGTACCAGGAGACTGGCTCCATACGTCCTGG
TGCCATCGGCGGCAGCAAGCCCAAGCAGGTGACAACGCCTGACGTGGAGAAGAAAATTGAGGAATACAAA
AGAGAGAACCCGGGCATGTTCAGCTGGGAAATCCGAGACAAATTACTCAAGGACGCGGTCTGTGATCGAA
ACACCGTGCCGTCAGTGAGTTCCATCAGCCGCATCCTGAGAAGTAAATTCGGGAAAGGTGAAGAGGAGGA
GGCCGACTTGGAGAGGAAGGAGGCAGAGGAAAGCGAGAAGAAGGCCAAACACAGCATCGACGGCATCCTG
AGCGAGCGAGCCTCAGCACCCCAATCAGATGAAGGCTCTGATATTGACTCTGAACCAGATTTACCACTAA
AGAGGAAACAGCGCAGAAGCCGAACCACCTTCACAGCAGAACAGCTGGAGGAACTGGAGCGTGCTTTTGA
GAGAACTCATTACCCTGACATTTATACTAGGGAGGAACTGGCCCAGAGGGCGAAGCTCACCGAGGCCCGA
GTACAGGTCTGGTTTAGCAACCGCCGTGCAAGATGGAGGAAGCAAGCTGGGGCCAATCAACTGATGGCTT
TCAACCATCTCATTCCCGGGGGGTTCCCTCCCACTGCCATGCCGACCTTGCCAACGTACCAGCTGTCGGA
GACCTCTTACCAGCCCACATCTATTCCACAAGCTGTGTCAGATCCCAGCAGCACCGTTCACAGACCTCAA
CCGCTTCCTCCAAGCACTGTACACCAAAGCACGATTCCTTCCAACCCAGACAGCAGCTCTGCCTACTGCC
TCCCCAGCACCAGGCATGGATTTTCCAGCTATACAGACAGCTTTGTGCCTCCGTCGGGGCCCTCCAACCC
CATGAACCCCACCATTGGCAATGGCCTCTCACCTCAGGTAATGGGACTCCTGACCAACCACGGTGGGGTA
CCTCATCAGCCCCAGACTGATTACGCGCTCTCCCCTCTCACCGGGGGTCTGGAACCTACCACCACGGTGT
CGGCCAGCTGCAGTCAGAGACTAGACCATATGAAGAGCTTGGACAGTCTGCCAACATCTCAGTCCTACTG
TCCACCCACCTATAGCACCACAGGCTACAGTATGGACCCTGTCACAGGCTACCAATATGGGCAGTATGGA
CAAAGTAAGCCTTGGACTTTTTAGTAATGAACTAGTCCGTAACTTGAAAGTATTTCGATTTCTTGGCTTT
ATATATCTTGTGGAAAGGACGAAGTCTTTGGGTGTCTGTTACGTGGACGCGTTAAGTCGACAATCAACCT
CTGGATTACAAAATTTGTGAAAGATTGACTGGTATTCTTAACTATGTTGCTCCTTTTACGCTATGTGGAT
ACGCTGCTTTAATGCCTTTGTATCATGCTATTGCTTCCCGTATGGCTTTCATTTTCTCCTCCTTGTATAA
ATCCTGGTTGCTGTCTCTTTATGAGGAGTTGTGGCCCGTTGTCAGGCAACGTGGCGTGGTGTGCACTGTG
TTTGCTGACGCAACCCCCACTGGTTGGGGCATTGCCACCACCTGTCAGCTCCTTTCCGGGACTTTCGCTT
TCCCCCTCCCTATTGCCACGGCGGAACTCATCGCCGCCTGCCTTGCCCGCTGCTGGACAGGGGCTCGGCT
GTTGGGCACTGACAATTCCGTGGTGTTGTCGGGGAAATCATCGTCCTTTCCTTGGCTGCTCGCCTGTGTT
GCCACCTGGATTCTGCGCGGGACGTCCTTCTGCTACGTCCCTTCGGCCCTCAATCCAGCGGACCTTCCTT
CCCGCGGCCTGCTGCCGGCTCTGCGGCCTCTTCCGCGTCTTCGCCTTCGCCCTCAGACGAGTCGGATCTC
CCTTTGGGCCGCCTCCCCGCGTCGACTTTAAGACCAATGACTTACAAGGCAGCTGTAGATCTTAGCCACT
TTTTAAAAGAAAAGGGGGGACTGGAAGGGCTAATTCACTCCCAACGAAGACAAGATCTGCTTTTTGCTTG
TACTGGGTCTCTCTGGTTAGACCAGATCTGAGCCTGGGAGCTCTCTGGCTAACTAGGGAACCCACTGCTT
AAGCCTCAATAAAGCTTGCCTTGAGTGCTTCAAGTAGTGTGTGCCCGTCTGTTGTGTGACTCTGGTAACT
AGAGATCCCTCAGACCCTTTTAGTCAGTGTGGAAAATCTCTAGCAGTACGTATAGTAGTTCATGTCATCT
TATTATTCAGTATTTATAACTTGCAAAGAAATGAATATCAGAGAGTGAGAGGAACTTGTTTATTGCAGCT
TATAATGGTTACAAATAAAGCAATAGCATCACAAATTTCACAAATAAAGCATTTTTTTCACTGCATTCTA
GTTGTGGTTTGTCCAAACTCATCAATGTATCTTATCATGTCTGGCTCTAGCTATCCCGCCCCTAACTCCG
CCCATCCCGCCCCTAACTCCGCCCAGTTCCGCCCATTCTCCGCCCCATGGCTGACTAATTTTTTTTATTT
ATGCAGAGGCCGAGGCCGCCTCGGCCTCTGAGCTATTCCAGAAGTAGTGAGGAGGCTTTTTTGGAGGCCT
AGGGACGTACCCAATTCGCCCTATAGTGAGTCGTATTACGCGCGCTCACTGGCCGTCGTTTTACAACGTC
GTGACTGGGAAAACCCTGGCGTTACCCAACTTAATCGCCTTGCAGCACATCCCCCTTTCGCCAGCTGGCG
TAATAGCGAAGAGGCCCGCACCGATCGCCCTTCCCAACAGTTGCGCAGCCTGAATGGCGAATGGG
[124 nt withheld, positions 7136-7259]
C
[91 nt withheld, positions 7261-7351]
A
[49 nt withheld, positions 7353-7401]
CCTTTGACGTTGGAGTCCACGTTCTTT
[37 nt withheld, positions 7429-7465]
ACCCTATCTCGGTCTATTCTTTTGATTTATAAGGGATTTTGCCGATTTCGGCCTATTGGTTAAAAAATGA
GCTGATTTAACAAAAATTTAACGCGAATTTTAACAAAATATTAACGCTTACAATTTAGGTGGCACTTTTC
GGGGAAATGTGCGCGGAACCCCTATTTGTTTATTTTTCTAAATACATTCAAATATGTATCCGCTCATGAG
ACAATAACCCTGATAAATGCTTCAATAATATTGAAAAAGGAAGAGTATGAGTATTCAACATTTCCGTGTC
GCCCTTATTCCCTTTTTTGCGGCATTTTGCCTTCCTGTTTTTGCTCACCCAGAAACGCTGGTGAAAGTAA
AAGATGCTGAAGATCAGTTGGGTGCACGAGTGGGTTACATCGAACTGGATCTCAACAGCGGTAAGATCCT
TGAGAGTTTTCGCCCCGAAGAACGTTTTCCAATGATGAGCACTTTTAAAGTTCTGCTATGTGGCGCGGTA
TTATCCCGTATTGACGCCGGGCAAGAGCAACTCGGTCGCCGCATACACTATTCTCAGAATGACTTGGTTG
AGTACTCACCAGTCACAGAAAAGCATCTTACGGATGGCATGACAGTAAGAGAATTATGCAGTGCTGCCAT
AACCATGAGTGATAACACTGCGGCCAACTTACTTCTGACAACGATCGGAGGACCGAAGGAGCTAACCGCT
TTTTTGCACAACATGGGGGATCATGTAACTCGCCTTGATCGTTGGGAACCGGAGCTGAATGAAGCCATAC
CAAACGACGAGCGTGACACCACGATGCCTGTAGCAATGGCAACAACGTTGCGCAAACTATTAACTGGCGA
ACTACTTACTCTAGCTTCCCGGCAACAATTAATAGACTGGATGGAGGCGGATAAAGTTGCAGGACCACTT
CTGCGCTCGGCCCTTCCGGCTGGCTGGTTTATTGCTGATAAATCTGGAGCCGGTGAGCGTGGGTCTCGCG
GTATCATTGCAGCACTGGGGCCAGATGGTAAGCCCTCCCGTATCGTAGTTATCTACACGACGGGGAGTCA
GGCAACTATGGATGAACGAAATAGACAGATCGCTGAGATAGGTGCCTCACTGATTAAGCATTGGTAACTG
TCAGACCAAGTTTACTCATATATACTTTAGATTGATTTAAAACTTCATTTTTAATTTAAAAGGATCTAGG
TGAAGATCCTTTTTGATAATCTCATGACCAAAATCCCTTAACGTGAGTTTTCGTTCCACTGAGCGTCAGA
CCCCGTAGAAAAGATCAAAGGATCTTCTTGAGATCCTTTTTTTCTGCGCGTAATCTGCTGCTTGCAAACA
AAAAAACCACCGCTACCAGCGGTGGTTTGTTTGCCGGATCAAGAGCTACCAACTCTTTTTCCGAAGGTAA
CTGGCTTCAGCAGAGCGCAGATACCAAATACTGTTCTTCTAGTGTAGCCGTAGTTAGGCCACCACTTCAA
GAACTCTGTAGCACCGCCTACATACCTCGCTCTGCTAATCCTGTTACCAGTGGCTGCTGCCAGTGGCGAT
AAGTCGTGTCTTACCGGGTTGGACTCAAGACGATAGTTACCGGATAAGGCGCAGCGGTCGGGCTGAACGG
GGGGTTCGTGCACACAGCCCAGCTTGGAGCGAACGACCTACACCGAACTGAGATACCTACAGCGTGAGCT
ATGAGAAAGCGCCACGCTTCCCGAAGGGAGAAAGGCGGACAGGTATCCGGTAAGCGGCAGGGTCGGAACA
GGAGAGCGCACGAGGGAGCTTCCAGGGGGAAACGCCTGGTATCTTTATAGTCCTGTCGGGTTTCGCCACC
TCTGACTTGAGCGTCGATTTTTGTGATGCTCGTCAGGGGGGCGGAGCCTATGGAAAAACGCCAGCAACGC
GGCCTTTTTACGGTTCCTGGCCTTTTGCTGGCCTTTTGCTCACATGTTCTTTCCTGCGTTATCCCCTGAT
TCTGTGGATAACCGTATTACCGCCTTTGAGTGAGCTGATACCGCTCGCCGCAGCCGAACGACCGAGCGCA
GCGAGTCAGTGAGCGAGGAAGCGGAAGAGCGCCCAATACGCAAACCGCCTCTCCCCGCGCGTTGGCCGAT
TCATTAATGCAGCTGGCACGACAGGTTTCCCGACTGGAAAGCGGGCAGTGAGCGCAACGCAATTAATGTG
AGTTAGCTCACTCATTAGGCACCCCAGGCTTTACACTTTATGCTTCCGGCTCGTATGTTGTGTGGAATTG
TGAGCGGATAACAATTTCACACAGGAAACAGCTATGACCATGATTACGCCAAGCGCGCAATTAACCCTCA
CTAAAGGGAACAAAAGCTGGAGCTGCAAGC
Features (pLannotate 1.2.2; 31 found; start..end, strand, type, name):
      5..231     +  promoter       RSV promoter: Rous sarcoma virus enhancer/promoter
    232..412     +  LTR            5' LTR (truncated): truncated 5' long terminal repeat (LTR) from HIV-1
    459..584     +  misc_feature   HIV-1 Ψ: packaging signal of human immunodeficiency virus type 1
    568..931     +  CDS            HIV-1 gag (fragment): gag protein from human immunodeficiency virus 1; gag
   1077..1310    +  misc_feature   RRE: The Rev response element (RRE) of HIV-1 allows for Rev-dependent mRNA export from the nucleus to the cytoplasm.
   1687..1713    +  CDS            Rev (fragment): human immunodeficiency virus 1 (HIV-1) Rev protein; rev; enhances nuclear export of unspliced and incompletely spliced viral mRNAs
   1720..1743    +  promoter       SV40 promoter (fragment): SV40 early promoter
   1744..1815    +  promoter       SV40 promoter (fragment): SV40 enhancer and early promoter
   1839..1974    +  rep_origin     SV40 ori: SV40 origin of replication
   2020..2616    +  CDS            PuroR (fragment): puromycin N-acetyltransferase; pac from Streptomyces; confers resistance to puromycin
   2665..2782    +  misc_feature   cPPT/CTS: central polypurine tract and central termination sequence of HIV-1
   2847..2913    +  CDS            small t antigen (fragment): SV40 (simian virus 40) small t antigen
   2920..4098    +  promoter       EF-1α promoter: strong constitutive promoter for human elongation factor EF-1α
   4115..5551    +  CDS            PAX3: PAX3_HUMAN - Also known as HUP2. Experimental evidence at protein level: Swiss-Prot protein existence level 1. Transcription factor that may regulate cell proliferation, migration and apoptosis. Involved in neural development and myogenesis. Transcriptional activator of MITF, acting synergistically with SOX10 (PubMed:21965087). From Homo sapiens (Human).
   5567..5620    +  promoter       U6 promoter (fragment): RNA polymerase III promoter for human U6 snRNA
   5662..6250    +  misc_feature   WPRE: woodchuck hepatitis virus posttranscriptional regulatory element
   6301..6320    +  misc_feature   cPPT/CTS (fragment): central polypurine tract and central termination sequence of HIV-1
   6322..6555    +  LTR            3' LTR (ΔU3): self-inactivating 3' long terminal repeat (LTR) from HIV-1
   6633..6754    +  polyA_signal   SV40 poly(A) signal: SV40 polyadenylation signal
   6794..6929    +  rep_origin     SV40 ori: SV40 origin of replication
   6950..6968    -  promoter       T7 promoter: promoter for bacteriophage T7 RNA polymerase
   6976..7131    +  CDS            lacZα (fragment): LacZα fragment of β-galactosidase; lacZ fragment
   7136..7564    +  rep_origin     f1 ori (sequence partly withheld): f1 bacteriophage origin of replication; arrow indicates direction of (+) strand synthesis
   7617..7721    +  promoter       AmpR promoter: bla
   7722..8582    +  CDS            AmpR: β-lactamase; bla; confers resistance to ampicillin, carbenicillin, and related antibiotics
   8753..9341    +  rep_origin     ori: high-copy-number ColE1/pMB1/pBR322/pUC origin of replication
   9524..9616    +  CDS            lacI (fragment): lac repressor; lacI; The lac repressor binds to the lac operator to inhibit transcription in E. coli. This inhibition can be relieved by adding lactose or isopropyl-β-D-thiogalactopyranoside (IPTG).
   9629..9650    +  protein_bind   CAP binding site: CAP binding activates transcription in the presence of cAMP. E. coli catabolite activator protein
   9665..9695    +  promoter       lac promoter: promoter for the E. coli lac operon
   9703..9719    +  protein_bind   lac operator: The lac repressor binds to the lac operator to inhibit transcription in E. coli. This inhibition can be relieved by adding lactose or isopropyl-β-D-thiogalactopyranoside (IPTG). lac repressor encoded by lacI
   9764..9782    +  promoter       T3 promoter: promoter for bacteriophage T3 RNA polymerase
