[The description below was written by a language model from this plasmid's Addgene catalogue record and pLannotate feature annotations shown in this document.]
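Description:
TFORF2642 is a lentiviral mammalian expression plasmid built on the pLX_TRC317 backbone and carrying the human PAX3 open reading frame. It belongs to a barcoded transcription factor ORF collection. It is maintained in E. coli through a high-copy ColE1/pUC-type origin with ampicillin selection (AmpR under its own bla promoter). An f1 origin and remnants of a lacZα/lac promoter cloning region flanked by T7 and T3 promoters also sit in the bacterial portion. The depositor warns that the plasmid can recombine, as is common for LTR-containing vectors.

The viral cassette follows a third-generation, self-inactivating design. An RSV promoter drives a truncated HIV-1 5' LTR, followed by the Ψ packaging signal with a gag fragment and the Rev response element. The cassette ends in a ΔU3 3' LTR and an SV40 polyadenylation signal. Inside the transfer region, an SV40 early promoter/origin drives puromycin N-acetyltransferase for selecting transduced cells. A cPPT/CTS element, which aids nuclear import of the viral genome, lies between this marker and the payload. The strong constitutive EF-1α promoter then drives the PAX3 coding sequence, which encodes a paired-box transcription factor involved in neural development and myogenesis. A WPRE downstream enhances transcript stability and expression. According to the record, each construct in the collection carries a unique 24-bp barcode. The barcode is not annotated in the feature table, although a short U6-like fragment is called between the ORF and the WPRE.

The construct is intended for PAX3 overexpression, particularly in pooled screens of directed differentiation, where barcode sequencing identifies which transcription factor each cell received.
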