Addgene plasmid #144346: TFORF2642
Purpose: Lentiviral vector for overexpressing transcription factor ORFs with unique 24-bp barcodes. Barcodes facilitate identification of transcription factors in pooled screens.
Depositing lab: Feng Zhang. Depositing organization: Broad Institute. Publication: A transcription factor atlas of directed differentiation. Joung J, Ma S, Tay T, Geiger-Schuller KR, Kirchgatterer PC, Verdine VK, Guo B, Arias-Garcia MA, Allen WE, Singh A, Kuksenko O, Abudayyeh OO, Gootenberg JS, Fu Z, Macrae RK, Buenrostro JD, Regev A, Zhang F. Cell. 2023 Jan 5;186(1):209-229.e26. doi: 10.1016/j.cell.2022.11.026. PubMed 36608654.
Backbone
  Vector backbone: pLX_TRC317
  Backbone manufacturer: Broad Institute Genetic Perturbation Platform
  Backbone size w/o insert (bp): 8264
  Vector type: Mammalian Expression, Lentiviral
  Selectable markers: Puromycin
Growth in bacteria
  Bacterial resistance: Ampicillin, 100 μg/mL
  Growth temperature: 37°C
  Growth strain: NEB Stable
  Copy number: High Copy
Gene/Insert
  Gene/Insert name: PAX3
  Species: H. sapiens (human)
  Insert size (bp): 1541
  Entrez Gene: PAX3 (a.k.a. CDHS, HUP2, PAX-3, WS1, WS3)
  Promoter: EF1a
  Cloning method: Unknown
  Sequencing primers: 5′ GGGTGGAGACTGAAGTTAGGCCAG; 3′ CACATAGCGTAAAAGGAGCAACATAG
Terms and licenses: Academic/Nonprofit Terms; Industry Terms: Not Available to Industry
Depositor comments: NM_181457,ENST00000350526 . The transcription factor ORF portion of this plasmid was synthesized by Genewiz. Please test multiple small colonies in case of plasmid recombination. To make this collection available in a timely manner, a portion of this collection was not fully sequenced by Addgene. If an Addgene verified full plasmid sequence is not available, please contact us prior to placing an order to request the full sequence.
How to cite: TFORF2642 was a gift from Feng Zhang (Addgene plasmid # 144346 ; http://n2t.net/addgene:144346 ; RRID:Addgene_144346)
