>Addgene plasmid #144346 | TFORF2642 | depositor partial sequence | sequence record 285153 | Insert
ACCGCCACCATGACCACGCTGGCCGGCGCTGTGCCCAGGATGATGCGGCCGGGCCCGGGGCAGAACTACC
CGCGTAGCGGGTTCCCGCTGGAAGTGTCCACTCCCCTCGGCCAGGGCCGCGTCAACCAGCTCGGCGGTGT
TTTTATCAACGGCAGGCCGCTGCCCAACCACATCCGCCACAAGATCGTGGAGATGGCCCACCACGGCATC
CGGCCCTGCGTCATCTCGCGCCAGCTGCGCGTGTCCCACGGCTGCGTCTCCAAGATCCTGTGCAGGTACC
AGGAGACTGGCTCCATACGTCCTGGTGCCATCGGCGGCAGCAAGCCCAAGCAGGTGACAACGCCTGACGT
GGAGAAGAAAATTGAGGAATACAAAAGAGAGAACCCGGGCATGTTCAGCTGGGAAATCCGAGACAAATTA
CTCAAGGACGCGGTCTGTGATCGAAACACCGTGCCGTCAGTGAGTTCCATCAGCCGCATCCTGAGAAGTA
AATTCGGGAAAGGTGAAGAGGAGGAGGCCGACTTGGAGAGGAAGGAGGCAGAGGAAAGCGAGAAGAAGGC
CAAACACAGCATCGACGGCATCCTGAGCGAGCGAGCCTCAGCACCCCAATCAGATGAAGGCTCTGATATT
GACTCTGAACCAGATTTACCACTAAAGAGGAAACAGCGCAGAAGCCGAACCACCTTCACAGCAGAACAGC
TGGAGGAACTGGAGCGTGCTTTTGAGAGAACTCATTACCCTGACATTTATACTAGGGAGGAACTGGCCCA
GAGGGCGAAGCTCACCGAGGCCCGAGTACAGGTCTGGTTTAGCAACCGCCGTGCAAGATGGAGGAAGCAA
GCTGGGGCCAATCAACTGATGGCTTTCAACCATCTCATTCCCGGGGGGTTCCCTCCCACTGCCATGCCGA
CCTTGCCAACGTACCAGCTGTCGGAGACCTCTTACCAGCCCACATCTATTCCACAAGCTGTGTCAGATCC
CAGCAGCACCGTTCACAGACCTCAACCGCTTCCTCCAAGCACTGTACACCAAAGCACGATTCCTTCCAAC
CCAGACAGCAGCTCTGCCTACTGCCTCCCCAGCACCAGGCATGGATTTTCCAGCTATACAGACAGCTTTG
TGCCTCCGTCGGGGCCCTCCAACCCCATGAACCCCACCATTGGCAATGGCCTCTCACCTCAGGTAATGGG
ACTCCTGACCAACCACGGTGGGGTACCTCATCAGCCCCAGACTGATTACGCGCTCTCCCCTCTCACCGGG
GGTCTGGAACCTACCACCACGGTGTCGGCCAGCTGCAGTCAGAGACTAGACCATATGAAGAGCTTGGACA
GTCTGCCAACATCTCAGTCCTACTGTCCACCCACCTATAGCACCACAGGCTACAGTATGGACCCTGTCAC
AGGCTACCAATATGGGCAGTATGGACAAAGTAAGCCTTGGACTTTTTAGTAATGAACTAGTCCGTAACTT
GAAAGTATTTCGATTTCTTGGCTTTATATATCTTGTGGAAAGGACGAAGTCTTTGGGTGTCTGTTACGTG
G
