>Addgene plasmid #144346 | TFORF2642 | depositor partial sequence | sequence record 285154 | Barcode
AGTCTTTGGGTGTCTGTTACGTGG
